>Addgene plasmid #162790 | Tol2-GgVCL/*TBM | depositor full sequence | sequence record 317451 | Tol2-GgVCL/*TBM sequence 14567 bps
CCACCTAAATTGTAAGCGTTAATATTTTGTTAAAATTCGCGTTAAATTTTTGTTAAATCAGCTCATTTTT
TAACCAATAGGCCGAAATCGGCAAAATCCCTTATAAATCAAAAGAATAGACCGAGATAGGGT
[37 nt withheld, positions 133-169]
AAAGAACGTGGACTCCAACGTCAAAGG
[32 nt withheld, positions 197-228]
GCTGGCTAAGAACTCATCAGCCTCCCCGGTCCATCTACCCACGTACCAATGCACCAATTGGCCACAATGA
CGGCTACTACATGGTGCCATTCCTTCCTCTTTATAGGAATGGAGACTACCTCCTGTCCAACAAGGCTCTT
GGATACGAGTACGCCTACCTGTTGGACCCAGGTCATTGCACAACACCAGAAATGCCCTCTGATCTGCAAA
AGACGTGAATATCTGTTCAGACACCCATATCCACTCTGTTCCACACAGGTCAGAGGTTTGTCCAGGAGTT
CTTGACAGAGGTGTAAAAAGTACTCAAAAATTTTACTCAAGTGAAAGTACAAGTACTTAGGGAAAATTTT
ACTCAATTAAAAGTAAAAGTATCTGGCTAGAATCTTACTTGAGTAAAAGTAAAAAAGTACTCCATTAAAA
TTGTACTTGAGTATTAAGGAAGTAAAAGTAAAAGCAAGAAAGAAAACTAGAGATTCTTGTTTAAGCTTTT
AATCTCAAAAAACATTAAATGAAATGCATACAAGGTTTTATCCTGCTTTAGAACTGTTTGTATTTAATTA
TCAAACTATAAGACAGACAATCTAATGCCAGTACACGCTACTCAAAGTTGTAAAACCTCAGATTTAACTT
CAGTAGAAGCTGATTCTCAAAATTGTTAGTGTCAAGCCTAGCTCTTTTGGGGCTGAAAAGCAATCCTGCA
GTGCTGAAAAGCCTCTCACAGGCAGCCGATGCGGGAAGAGGTGTATTAGTCTTGATAGAGAGGCTGCAAA
TAGCAGGAAACGTGAGCAGAGACTCCCTGGTGTCTGAAACACAGGCCAGATGGGCCCTCGAGCAGGAAAC
AGCTATGACCATGATTACGCCAAGCTATCAACTTTGTATAGAAAAGTTGAAAATTCCAGTTTGAAGAAAC
TTTTCAAGACTCACCTTTTCACTGTTGGTCTTAATTTAGGTTGATTATTTTTGTCAATTTAATAATTACA
TTGTATTGTTCATATTTTATTGTCTTATTGTGGTGTTTTTACAGCTTTTTTATTGTTCTGCTTTGTTACT
GTTTGCCTTGTATGCATTGTAGCGCTTTGGGTCTGAGAAAAGCGCACTATAAATAAACTGTATTATTATT
ATTAGGGATGGACATCACGGTGGCGCGATGGGTGGCACAATTACCTCACAGCAAGTAGGTTGCTGTTTAG
AGCCCCGGCTGGATCAGTTGGCAGTTCTGTGTGGAGTTTGCATGTTCTCCCTGTTCAAGTAGGTTTCCTC
CCGGTGCTCTGGTTTCCCCTCACAAGTCCAAAGACATGATGTATAGGTGAATGGGGTAAGCTAAATTGAC
CATAGTGAGTGTGTGTGTGTGTGTGAATGAGAGTGTATAGGTGTTTCCCAGTGTTAGGTTGCAACTGGAA
GGACATCTGCTGTGTAAAACATATGCAGGATAAGTTGGCGGTTCATTCCCCTATGGTGACCCCTGGTTAA
TTAAAGGACTAAGTTGAAAATGAATGAATGAATGAATGATTAGAGATAAACCGATACCACTTTTTTACAA
ACCGATATGAGTACAAGTATAATAGTTTCTGTTACTCGACAATACTGAGTACCGATTCTGATACTTCTTG
GATTTGGTTTCAATGTAATTAATTTGAAAGAAGGTTTTATTTCTTGCCTGTCGCAAGGATGAACACAAAA
ATCTTTACCAGAAGGATATTTTAAGCTAAGAATATACGCACGTTGTTGACAACCCTGTATCGATTACCGA
TTAAACGTGGACATTTAAAGGATAAGTTATGCTTGCGCCATCACAACTTTACACATTACATGATCAAAGA
TCATATTGAATATTCGGTTTATTCGTCAGAAGCCTATAGATTTGTTAAAAGTGTATTTTATAAACGGATG
GTTTATAAAGACTAAGCTATTAATATATCAGACATTCATTAATACATCAAGACATCGATGTCAGGTAGGA
CAACAAATCACATCCATGTAATGAAATCTTGTTGAGTGGTATTGGTGCGTGGTTTCAGCATTTCATGTGC
AATACGAGTAAGAATATTTTAACCAAGTATCGACCCAAAACCTGATACTGGTATCGGTGCATCCCTTATT
ATTATTATTATCAAAAACACACTTGTTTTATTTATGTGGGTGCCAAACAACAAACTATGAAATGCAGCAT
GACACGCCCAAAAAGTGTTCCTTTGAGAACAACTTCATAAATATGTTTCTTATCATTATGCATGAATGGT
GTACTGGGAGAGCTTTGGTATCAGAATTGAGATAAGAGACTTTGGCATTCTAAAGGACAATGACATTATC
ACACTGACAGTCAACAACACTTTATTGCTCTGGAAATCTTATGTCATGGGGCAAAGCTGAGGTTCATTAG
GACAGTACCTTATTTAGAGATGAATGGGAAGGCTGTAGTGGGCTGCTATCAGGGAAGGGTGGTGGTCCTC
GGGGGAACTATGGACTCACAAAAGCACATCTGCTGTAACAAGATCCCCTGTGCAATCTACAAAAGTTACA
AAGAGAAGCATGGTTGGTTAAAAAATAGAATTGACTGGATATGCTGAATGCATTGTTTGTTGTGTGTTAC
ATCACATTAACCACAGATTGGTGCTAAATATTTGCTTATCTTATAAAAACCTGTGTGTTTATAAAGGGGG
GTGTGGATGGATGCTTGGCATTCTTTGAAAAGATGTTGGGGGATGGAAGGAGGAGACCTTATTGATGAGT
ATCCAGTTTGCAGATAACAAGTTTTTAGACATTCATACTATGATGCTGTTTATGTCTGTTTTTTCTCATT
TTTTCTATACACAAACAGCTATAAAACATTCACTTTTATATCTGATGCTGTATATTAAATTTCGTTGTAT
TTATTCTGTTTGCTCTGTTGGGTCATAGCTAGGGCCAGACAGAATCTGCTGACATTTTTTGCTTTTTCTG
CAGAGAATTTTGTAAACAATCTGTGATTTATGCGAGATTTTTTCGGGAGTATCGTAACTAAAAACTTACT
ATATGAAATAAAAAAAAATAATACCTTTTTAACTTTTAATAAATATATACAATGCAAGTCCACCTAGATC
CAATTATTTGGTCGACAAAGCAAGTCTCTCACATAATATATCTTCTAAAAGACAGAAAACATTACTTTCA
GACCATATTGTAATCAAATGAACACTTTCATATTAGTCAATAATATTACGGAAATGTATTTAAAAACTGA
ATAAACATATATTTACACCTTTGTCTTTATTTCTAGAGTGCTTTTACAATGTAGATTGTGTCAAAGCAGC
TTAACTTAGAGGATTAGTATAGTAAATTGAAACTGTGTCAGTCCATTTTTTAAGAGTTTAAGTTCAGTTC
AGTTTAGTTCAGTGTGAGTTAATTTTTACTGCTGAGAGTCCAAACACTAAAGAGCAAATCCAAATACACA
AGTCAATAAATAAACTCAATGATGGGCTAAAGATCTGGGGAAATCTGCAGATTTCTGTGCGCACAGATTC
TGTGTGGGCCTAGTCATTACCTATACTCAACGTTTACTCTGAGAAACTTCCATATTTTAGAGGTAAAATG
CTCAGAATTGTAAAAAGTCTTGTCAAAATACTTGGAATTTGCCAAAAACAAAATAAAAGTCACATCACCT
CATTGTCCTTGGTATCAGCAAGCACTTTTAACACAATCAGCTGTTTTTGTTTATAACTCCCACTGAAGGC
CATGTGCATTACTCCCAAGTTACACAGTAAAAAGTCACATGTAGTTTATCATGATCACTGCTGCTCAAGC
ACAGCTTTATCTGTTATTCAGTGTGGCAATATCTGAAATGTGTGCAAAATATTATTTATTGTAGCTGATC
ACCAACACTTTCAGTGTTTTTTTTTTCTACTTTTAATGAGAATTATGTTCTTAGGATTTATCCTTATAAA
CCTCTTTAAAAAGAAATGTTATGTCTGCATAGACACGACATGAAATTATGAACAGAAAATTTAACTATTT
AAGATCAAGACTTGACATATAACATTTCTAATGAACATTAAACCTGAGGTAGGCCCACTTGCAAAAATGT
AACTGCTATCACTCACTTTATACATCATTGTGTAACTTGTACACACAAAAATAGTGAAGCAATGTGGCAT
GGAATGCAGGTCCCATTCATTCAAAGTTATTAAAGCACTTTCTTAAAGTGCATTACTACTGAGCTAAGAC
CAGCTAGTTGCTCATACAACATACTACAAGTAGTGTCATCCTAATTTGGATAAAAAAAATGTCCATTTTA
TACATGGAAAAGTACTCATTAGATCCCCCATTGTTTGTATTACGGTATTTCGTGAACACAAGAGGTAAAT
GACCTACAGAGCTGCTGTTGTGTTAGATTGAAAACACAACACAGGATCATGGAGGCATCCATCATTATGA
CGCATTCTGCCACTTGTAACTCTGCACAGACTTTTTGAAAAGTTTAATTGAGTCTTGGCGTTGTCGCAGA
AAAATACGAAAAATTCTGTGTTAAAATTTGCAAATAAAAATTCCAGTTTTATAGGAAATCGCCATGGCCT
TGTTCTTTAACCAGTTAAGCTTCCCCTTCTTTCACTCTCAAGTTGCAAGAAGCAAGTGTAGCAATGTGCA
CGCGACAGCCGGGTGTGTGACGCTGGACCAATCAGAGCACAGAGCTCCGAAAGTTTACCTTTTATGGCTA
GAGCCGGGTATGTGCCGTCATATAAAAGAGCGCGCCCAGCTTTTCAGCCTCACTTTGAGCTCCTCCACAC
GCAGCTAGTGCGGAATATCATCTGCTTGTAACCCATTCTCTTAAGTCGACAACCCCCCAAACCCAAGGTG
AGTTGGTTTTACAGTTTTTAAGCGTTTAATTATAGTTTCTATCTATTAATGTTAAGTAAAATGTGTAAAT
GGATAAATATGATTTGATGAAGTCTTTAGACAGTTCATAACGGTCTCTTTGTAGTTATCTACTAGGTTTG
ATTTATAAGTGGTGGTTCTTTTGATAATCTATGTTACATTTAATAAATATTGGCTGTATCTTAACTTTTT
TGTAGCGTTAGTGGATGTGGCAGGTGAGAATGTCGGTAATTTAACGTGACCAGTCGTAGGCACGACATTG
AACATTGAATAGGCCGGTGTGAAATGGGTGTTAAGTCTTAATATAAAGTTGTGTTCTGGCTAATCTCTCT
TTAACAGCCATAAATGTGATTTTTAACTACAGTTTTGAGGGTGCTGGTGAGCATGTTGCACACTTGATGG
ATAGCCGGCATGGGAAGTTCTTTGTGCAGGCAGTGCTGCAGCAGGGTGTGACCTACTTTAGCTAGCCGGC
TAACCAGCTCTCATCTGATGTAACGTAAACCCCATCAATCTAACATCGGCTCATTCGTGCTTTATAAGAT
CGAAGATCTTGTTATTAGTAACGGGTATTGGCATTTAGTTTTAACTTGGTTAATTTTCTTTTTGTTATGT
GTTCTATTTAAATGTAGCCTGCAGCCCCCTCTGTCTTTAATGAAGCTGAAGATTAACGTTAACGTTAGTG
AAGTGTTGTATCCGCTATGAAAGATTTGAATTTTAGAGGTGTGGTCCACTTTAATAACGGCTGCGGAGTT
CTCTGGCTGCACTTCAGCCGCTGTGACTGTCGAAGCAGAGCCCATCAGTTTTTCAGGATCTCGGTGATTT
TTGAGGCTAGACTATGAACTGAACCGACTGAGAGTGACCGTCCAGAAATGCTTTAGTGTGAAGTCTCCGC
TCACGAGGAGTCCGTGGACTGACTGCAGATCTGTGACGCAGTAACACCCGGCGGCAGACACCCGTTGAAA
TGCGGTTGTGTAATTGATCGCAGGCGAGGGTGGAAGAGGATGTGAAACTTCATTTGTGTAAAATTTAGGG
AGTGGTCCTGGTGTGATGAATGTCGAAATCTGTTCCTTTTTACTGAGCCCTACGACTCTGGCTGAGTGCC
ACACCGCCGGCAGCCGCAAAGCGGCTCAAACCATTGCCTTTTATGGTAATAATGAGAGAATGCAGAGGGA
CTTCCTTTGTCTGGCATATCTGAGGCGCGCGCTGTCACTAGCGCCCACCAGCGGTCAGACTGTAGAATGC
AGAGCAAAACAGGAAGTTGACTCCAGATGGTCACATGCTTGCTGAAACGCCTCTCCCTGGCAGCAGTGCA
ATTCTAACAGTTTCCCTTTCTTTTACAGTTCAGCCTCAAGTTTGTACAAAAAAGCAGGCTTGTAAAACGA
CGGCCAGTGAGCGCGCGTAATACGACTCACTATAGGGCGAATTGGGTACCATGATGCCCGTCTTCCACAC
GCGCACCATCGAGAGCATCTTGGAGCCCGTGGCTCAGCAGATCTCCCACCTGGTCATCATGCACGAGGAG
GGGGAGGTAGACGGCAAGGCCATCCCGGACCTCACCGCCCCCGTGTCGGCCGTGCAGGCCGCTGTCAGCA
ACCTGGTGCGGGTTGGAAAAGAAACTGTGCAGACAACAGAAGACCAGATCTTGAAAAGGGATATGCCACC
AGCATTCATCAAAGTAGAGAATGCCTGCACCAAGCTCGTTCGAGCAGCCCAGATGCTGCAAGCAGATCCT
TATTCAGTACCAGCTCGTGACTACCTAATTGATGGATCAAGAGGCATCCTTTCTGGAACATCAGACTTAC
TTCTGACATTTGATGAAGCGGAGGTCCGTAAAATCATCCGTGTCTGCAAAGGAATATTGGAATATCTGAC
TGTGGCAGAAGTAGTAGAGACTATGGAGGATTTGGTGACATATACAAAGAATCTAGGGCCAGGAATGACA
AAGATGGCGAAAATGATCGATGAGAGACAACAGGAATTAACTCATCAGGAACATAGGGTTATGCTGGTGA
ACTCCATGAATACTGTGAAGGAGCTATTGCCTGTACTTATTTCAGCTATGAAGATCTTTGTAACCACAAA
AAACACTAAAAGCCAGGGAATAGAAGAGGCCTTGAAAAATCGCAATTTCACAGTAGAGAAAATGAGTGCT
GAGATAAATGAAATAATCCGTGTATTACAACTCACTTCCTGGGATGAAGATGCCTGGGCCAGCAAGGACA
CTGAAGCCATGAAAAGAGCTTTAGCCCTAATAGATTCAAAGATGAACCAGGCAAAAGGCTGGCTGAGAGA
TCCAAACGCACCTCCAGGGGATGCTGGTGAGCAAGCAATAAGGCAGATCCTTGATGAAGCTGGAAAAGCA
GGAGAATTGTGTGCAGGCAAAGAACGCAGGGAGATTCTGGGAACATGCAAAACTTTGGGCCAAATGACTG
ATCAACTTGCTGATCTCCGAGCTAGAGGACAGGGTGCTACACCGATGGCAATGCAGAAGGCACAGCAGGT
GTCACAAGGCCTGGATTTGCTCACTGCAAAAGTGGAGAATGCAGCCCGGAAATTGGAGGCCATGACAAAC
TCTAAGCAGGCTATTGCAAAGAAGATTGATGCTGCTCAGAACTGGCTTGCGGATCCCAACGGCGGAAGTG
AAGGAGAAGAACACATTCGAGGAATTATGTCTGAAGCAAGGAAAGTTGCAGAATTGTGTGAGGAGCCTAA
AGAAAGAGATGATATCCTTCGCTCCTTGGGGGAAATCTCTGCTCTGACAGCTAAGCTGTCAGATCTGCGA
CGACATGGGAAAGTAGACTCTCCTGAGGCCCGTGCATTGGCCAAGCAAATAGCTACATCACTTCAGAACT
TACAGTCCAAAACAAACAGAGCTGTAGCAAATACTAGGCCAGTTAAAGCTGCTGTCCATTTGGAGGGCAA
GATTGAGCAAGCCCAGAGGTGGATAGATAATCCTACAGTTGATGATCGGGGAGTAGGCCAGGCAGCAATT
CGGGGTTTGGTTGCAGAAGGTCGTCGTCTAGCCAATGTCATGATGGGACCTTATCGTCAGGACCTGCTTG
CCAAATGTGACCGTGTAGACCAGCTGGCTGCTCAGCTTGCTGACCTTGCAGCAAGAGGGGAAGGAGAGTC
TCCTCAGGCTAGGGCAATTGCTGCTCAGCTTCAGGACTCCCTGAAGGATCTCAAAGCACGGATGCAAGAA
GCAATGACCCAGGAGGTGTCTGATGTTTTCAGTGACACTACAACCCCTATTAAGTTGTTAGCAGTAGCAG
CCACTGCTCCTTCTGATACTCCCAATAGAGAAGAGGTGTTTGAAGAAAGAGCAGCAAATTTTGAAAACCA
TGCTGCTAGACTGGGAGCAACAGCAGAAAAAGCAGCTGCAGTTGGAACTGCTAATAAAACTACTGTGGAA
GGCATTCAGGCAACAGTCAAATCTGCAAGGGAGCTTACACCACAGGTAGTATCGGCTGCTCGAATCCTCC
TGAGAAATCCTGGAAATCAAGCTGCTTATGAGCATTTTGAGACAATGAAAAACCAATGGATTGATAATGT
AGAAAAGATGACAGGGCTGGTGGATGAGGCCATCGATACCAAGTCTCTGTTGGATGCATCAGAAGAGGCT
ATTAAGAAGGATCTTGATAAATGCAAAGTTGCAATGGCCAATATGCAACCTCAGATGCTGGTAGCTGGAG
CCACCAGCATTGCTAGACGAGCGAACCGCATCCTGCTTGTGGCAAAACGGGAGGTTGAAAATTCAGAAGA
CCCTAAATTCAGGGAGGCTGTTAAAGCAGCTTCTGATGAGCTGAGCAAAACCATATCACCGATGGTAATG
GATGCTAAAGCTGTAGCAGGAAATATCTCTGATCCTGGTTTGCAGAAGAGTTTCTTGGATTCTGGATACA
GGATTCTGGGAGCTGTGGCCAAAGTCAGAGAAGCCTTTCAGCCTCAGGAGCCAGACTTTCCCCCTCCTCC
TCCTGACCTAGAGCATCTCCATCTGACTGATGAGCTTGCTCCTCCAAAACCACCACTTCCAGAAGGTGAG
GTTCCCCCACCCAGACCACCACCCCCTGAAGAAAAAGATGAGGAGTTCCCAGAGCAGAAAGCAGGAGAAG
CTATTAATCAGCCCATGATGATGGCTGCTAGGCAGTTGCATGACGAGGCTCGGAAATGGTCTAGCAAGGG
TAACGACATCATTGCTGCTGCTAAACGAATGGCGCTGCTCATGGCTGAGATGTCACGCCTGGTGCGAGGA
GGCAGCGGAAACAAGCGTGCCCTCATCCAGTGTGCAAAAGATATTGCTAAGGCATCGGATGAAGTCACTC
GATTGGCCAAAGAGGTGGCCAAGCAATGTACTGATAAACGCATTAGAACAAACCTCTTACAGGTCTGTGA
GCGAATCCCAACCATCAGCACGCAGCTCAAAATTCTTTCCACAGTGAAAGCTACCATGCTGGGCAGGACT
AACATCAGCGATGAAGAATCAGAACAGGCAACTGAGATGTTGGTTCATAACGCCCAGAACCTCATGCAGT
CTGTGAAGGAAACTGTGAGAGAAGCTGAAGCAGCATCCATTAAGATAAGAACAGATGCCGGATTCACTCT
GCGCTGGGTCAGAAAGACCCCATGGTATCAGTAGAATTCCTGCAGCCCGGGGGATCCACTAGTTCTAGAG
CGGCCGCCACCGCGGTGGAGCTCCAGCTTTTGTTCCCTTTAGTGAGGGTTAATTGCGCGCTTGGCGTAAT
CATGGTCATAGCACCCAGCTTTCTTGTACAAAGTGGCCGCCCCTCTCCCTCCCCCCCCCCTAACGTTACT
GGCCGAAGCCGCTTGGAATAAGGCCGGTGTGCGTTTGTCTATATGTTATTTTCCACCATATTGCCGTCTT
TTGGCAATGTGAGGGCCCGGAAACCTGGCCCTGTCTTCTTGACGAGCATTCCTAGGGGTCTTTCCCCTCT
CGCCAAAGGAATGCAAGGTCTGTTGAATGTCGTGAAGGAAGCAGTTCCTCTGGAAGCTTCTTGAAGACAA
ACAACGTCTGTAGCGACCCTTTGCAGGCAGCGGAACCCCCCACCTGGCGACAGGTGCCTCTGCGGCCAAA
AGCCACGTGTATAAGATACACCTGCAAAGGCGGCACAACCCCAGTGCCACGTTGTGAGTTGGATAGTTGT
GGAAAGAGTCAAATGGCTCTCCTCAAGCGTATTCAACAAGGGGCTGAAGGATGCCCAGAAGGTACCCCAT
TGTATGGGATCTGATCTGGGGCCTCGGTACACATGCTTTACATGTGTTTAGTCGAGGTTAAAAAAACGTC
TAGGCCCCCCGAACCACGGGGACGTGGTTTTCCTTTGAAAAACACGATGATAATATGGCCACAACCATGG
CTCCAAAGAAGAAGCGTAAGGTAAATCGATCGAATTCAAGGCCTCTCGAGCCTCTAGAAGGTGGCGGAAT
GGTGAGCAAGGGCGAGGAGCTGTTCACCGGGGTGGTGCCCATCCTGGTCGAGCTGGACGGCGACGTAAAC
GGCCACAAGTTCAGCGTGTCCGGCGAGGGCGAGGGCGATGCCACCTACGGCAAGCTGACCCTGAAGTTCA
TCTGCACCACCGGCAAGCTGCCCGTGCCCTGGCCCACCCTCGTGACCACCCTGACCTACGGCGTGCAGTG
CTTCAGCCGCTACCCCGACCACATGAAGCAGCACGACTTCTTCAAGTCCGCCATGCCCGAAGGCTACGTC
CAGGAGCGCACCATCTTCTTCAAGGACGACGGCAACTACAAGACCCGCGCCGAGGTGAAGTTCGAGGGCG
ACACCCTGGTGAACCGCATCGAGCTGAAGGGCATCGACTTCAAGGAGGACGGCAACATCCTGGGGCACAA
GCTGGAGTACAACTACAACAGCCACAACGTCTATATCATGGCCGACAAGCAGAAGAACGGCATCAAGGTG
AACTTCAAGATCCGCCACAACATCGAGGACGGCAGCGTGCAGCTCGCCGACCACTACCAGCAGAACACCC
CCATCGGCGACGGCCCCGTGCTGCTGCCCGACAACCACTACCTGAGCACCCAGTCCGCCCTGAGCAAAGA
CCCCAACGAGAAGCGCGATCACATGGTCCTGCTGGAGTTCGTGACCGCCGCCGGGATCACTCTCGGCATG
GACGAGCTGTACAAGTAACTGCAGCCCTATAGTGAGTCGTATTACGTAGATCCAGACATGATAAGATACA
TTGATGAGTTTGGACAAACCACAACTAGAATGCAGTGAAAAAAATGCTTTATTTGTGAAATTTGTGATGC
TATTGCTTTATTTGTAACCATTATAAGCTGCAATAAACAAGTTAACAACAACAATTGCATTCATTTTATG
TTTCAGGTTCAGGGGGAGGTGTGGGAGGTTTTTTCCAACTTTATTATACATAGTTGATAATTCACTGGCC
GTCGTTTTACGGTACCATCGATGATGATCCAGACATGATAAGATACATTGATGAGTTTGGACAAACCACA
ACTAGAATGCAGTGAAAAAAATGCTTTATTTGTGAAATTTGTGATGCTATTGCTTTATTTGTAACCATTA
TAAGCTGCAATAAACAAGTTAACAACAACAATTGCATTCATTTTATGTTTCAGGTTCAGGGGGAGGTGTG
GGAGGTTTTTTAAAGCAAGTAAAACCTCTACAAATGTGGTATGGCTGATTATGATCCTCTAGATCAGATC
TGCGAAGATACGGCCACGGGTGCTCTTGATCCTGTGGCTGATTTTGGACTGTGCTGCTCGCAGCTGCTGA
TGAATCACATACTTCCTCCATTTTCTTCCACTGATTGACTGTTATAATTTCCCTAATTTCCAGGTCAAGG
TGCTGTGCATTGTGGTAATAGATGTGACATGACGTCACTTCCAAAGGACCAATGAACATGTCTGACCAAT
TTCATATAATGTGAAAACGATTTTCATAGGCAGAATAAATAACATTTAAATTAAACTGGGCATCAGCGCA
ATTCAATTGGTTTGGTAATAGCAAGGGAAAATAGAATGAAGTGATCTCCAAAAAATAAGTACTTTTTGAC
TGTAAATAAAATTGTAAGGAGTAAAAAGTACTTTTTTTTCTAAAAAAATGTAATTAAGTAAAAGTAAAAG
TATTGATTTTTAATTGTACTCAAGTAAAGTAAAAATCCCCAAAAATAATACTTAAGTACAGTAATCAAGT
AAAATTACTCAAGTACTTTACACCTCTGGTTCTTGACCCCCTACCTTCAGCAAGCCCAGCAGATCCACTA
GTTCTAGAGCGGCCGCCACCGCGGTGGAGCTCCAGCTTTTGTTCCCTTTAGTGAGGGTTAATTGCGCGCT
TGGCGTAATCATGGTCATAGCTGTTTCCTGTGTGAAATTGTTATCCGCTCACAATTCCACACAACATACG
AGCCGGAAGCATAAAGTGTAAAGCCTGGGGTGCCTAATGAGTGAGCTAACTCACATTAATTGCGTTGCGC
TCACTGCCCGCTTTCCAGTCGGGAAACCTGTCGTGCCAGCTGCATTAATGAATCGGCCAACGCGCGGGGA
GAGGCGGTTTGCGTATTGGGCGCTCTTCCGCTTCCTCGCTCACTGACTCGCTGCGCTCGGTCGTTCGGCT
GCGGCGAGCGGTATCAGCTCACTCAAAGGCGGTAATACGGTTATCCACAGAATCAGGGGATAACGCAGGA
AAGAACATGTGAGCAAAAGGCCAGCAAAAGGCCAGGAACCGTAAAAAGGCCGCGTTGCTGGCGTTTTTCC
ATAGGCTCCGCCCCCCTGACGAGCATCACAAAAATCGACGCTCAAGTCAGAGGTGGCGAAACCCGACAGG
ACTATAAAGATACCAGGCGTTTCCCCCTGGAAGCTCCCTCGTGCGCTCTCCTGTTCCGACCCTGCCGCTT
ACCGGATACCTGTCCGCCTTTCTCCCTTCGGGAAGCGTGGCGCTTTCTCATAGCTCACGCTGTAGGTATC
TCAGTTCGGTGTAGGTCGTTCGCTCCAAGCTGGGCTGTGTGCACGAACCCCCCGTTCAGCCCGACCGCTG
CGCCTTATCCGGTAACTATCGTCTTGAGTCCAACCCGGTAAGACACGACTTATCGCCACTGGCAGCAGCC
ACTGGTAACAGGATTAGCAGAGCGAGGTATGTAGGCGGTGCTACAGAGTTCTTGAAGTGGTGGCCTAACT
ACGGCTACACTAGAAGGACAGTATTTGGTATCTGCGCTCTGCTGAAGCCAGTTACCTTCGGAAAAAGAGT
TGGTAGCTCTTGATCCGGCAAACAAACCACCGCTGGTAGCGGTGGTTTTTTTGTTTGCAAGCAGCAGATT
ACGCGCAGAAAAAAAGGATCTCAAGAAGATCCTTTGATCTTTTCTACGGGGTCTGACGCTCAGTGGAACG
AAAACTCACGTTAAGGGATTTTGGTCATGAGATTATCAAAAAGGATCTTCACCTAGATCCTTTTAAATTA
AAAATGAAGTTTTAAATCAATCTAAAGTATATATGAGTAAACTTGGTCTGACAGTTACCAATGCTTAATC
AGTGAGGCACCTATCTCAGCGATCTGTCTATTTCGTTCATCCATAGTTGCCTGACTCCCCGTCGTGTAGA
TAACTACGATACGGGAGGGCTTACCATCTGGCCCCAGTGCTGCAATGATACCGCGAGACCCACGCTCACC
GGCTCCAGATTTATCAGCAATAAACCAGCCAGCCGGAAGGGCCGAGCGCAGAAGTGGTCCTGCAACTTTA
TCCGCCTCCATCCAGTCTATTAATTGTTGCCGGGAAGCTAGAGTAAGTAGTTCGCCAGTTAATAGTTTGC
GCAACGTTGTTGCCATTGCTACAGGCATCGTGGTGTCACGCTCGTCGTTTGGTATGGCTTCATTCAGCTC
CGGTTCCCAACGATCAAGGCGAGTTACATGATCCCCCATGTTGTGCAAAAAAGCGGTTAGCTCCTTCGGT
CCTCCGATCGTTGTCAGAAGTAAGTTGGCCGCAGTGTTATCACTCATGGTTATGGCAGCACTGCATAATT
CTCTTACTGTCATGCCATCCGTAAGATGCTTTTCTGTGACTGGTGAGTACTCAACCAAGTCATTCTGAGA
ATAGTGTATGCGGCGACCGAGTTGCTCTTGCCCGGCGTCAATACGGGATAATACCGCGCCACATAGCAGA
ACTTTAAAAGTGCTCATCATTGGAAAACGTTCTTCGGGGCGAAAACTCTCAAGGATCTTACCGCTGTTGA
GATCCAGTTCGATGTAACCCACTCGTGCACCCAACTGATCTTCAGCATCTTTTACTTTCACCAGCGTTTC
TGGGTGAGCAAAAACAGGAAGGCAAAATGCCGCAAAAAAGGGAATAAGGGCGACACGGAAATGTTGAATA
CTCATACTCTTCCTTTTTCAATATTATTGAAGCATTTATCAGGGTTATTGTCTCATGAGCGGATACATAT
TTGAATGTATTTAGAAAAATAAACAAATAGGGGTTCCGCGCACATTTCCCCGAAAAGTG
Features (pLannotate 1.2.2; 26 found; start..end, strand, type, name):
      7..228     -  rep_origin     M13 ori (fragment) (sequence partly withheld): M13 bacteriophage origin of replication; arrow indicates direction of (+) strand synthesis
    228..515     +  CDS            tyr (fragment) (sequence partly withheld): TYRO_ORYLA - Also known as tyro. Experimental evidence at transcript level: Swiss-Prot protein existence level 2. This is a copper-containing oxidase that functions in the formation of pigments such as melanins and other polyphenolic compounds. From Oryzias latipes (Japanese rice fish) (Japanese killifish).
   1097..1117    +  protein_bind   attB4: mutant version of attB; core recombination site for the Gateway® BP reaction BP Clonase™
   6425..6445    +  protein_bind   attB1: mutant version of attB; core recombination site for the Gateway® BP reaction BP Clonase™
   6448..6468    -  CDS            lacZα (fragment): LacZα fragment of β-galactosidase; lacZ fragment
   6476..6494    +  promoter       T7 promoter: promoter for bacteriophage T7 RNA polymerase
   6512..9709    +  CDS            Vcl: VINC_MOUSE - Experimental evidence at protein level: Swiss-Prot protein existence level 1. Actin filament (F-actin)-binding protein involved in cell- matrix adhesion and cell-cell adhesion. Regulates cell-surface E- cadherin expression and potentiates mechanosensing by the E-cadherin complex. May also play important roles in cell morphology and locomotion (By similarity). From Mus musculus (Mouse).
   9712..9771    -  misc_feature   MCS (fragment): pBluescript multiple cloning site
   9784..9802    -  promoter       T3 promoter: promoter for bacteriophage T3 RNA polymerase
   9834..9854    -  protein_bind   attB2: mutant version of attB; core recombination site for the Gateway® BP reaction BP Clonase™
   9858..10444   +  misc_feature   IRES2: internal ribosome entry site (IRES) of the encephalomyocarditis virus (EMCV)
  10517..11236   +  CDS            EGFP: the original enhanced GFP (Yang et al., 1996) mammalian codon-optimized
  11244..11262   -  promoter       T7 promoter: promoter for bacteriophage T7 RNA polymerase
  11267..11401   -  polyA_signal   SV40 poly(A) signal: SV40 polyadenylation signal
  11488..11508   +  CDS            lacZα (fragment): LacZα fragment of β-galactosidase; lacZ fragment
  11524..11658   -  polyA_signal   SV40 poly(A) signal: SV40 polyadenylation signal
  11681..11764   -  CDS            large T antigen (fragment): large T antigen from SV40 (simian virus 40)
  12330..12370   -  misc_feature   MCS (fragment): pBluescript multiple cloning site
  12383..12401   -  promoter       T3 promoter: promoter for bacteriophage T3 RNA polymerase
  12444..12466   -  protein_bind   lac operator (fragment): The lac repressor binds to the lac operator to inhibit transcription in E. coli. This inhibition can be relieved by adding lactose or isopropyl-β-D-thiogalactopyranoside (IPTG). lac repressor encoded by lacI
  12470..12500   -  promoter       lac promoter: promoter for the E. coli lac operon
  12515..12536   -  protein_bind   CAP binding site: CAP binding activates transcription in the presence of cAMP. E. coli catabolite activator protein
  12549..12641   -  CDS            lacI (fragment): lac repressor; lacI; The lac repressor binds to the lac operator to inhibit transcription in E. coli. This inhibition can be relieved by adding lactose or isopropyl-β-D-thiogalactopyranoside (IPTG).
  12824..13412   -  rep_origin     ori: high-copy-number ColE1/pMB1/pBR322/pUC origin of replication
  13583..14443   -  CDS            AmpR: β-lactamase; bla; confers resistance to ampicillin, carbenicillin, and related antibiotics
  14444..14548   -  promoter       AmpR promoter: bla
