>Addgene plasmid #162790 | Tol2-GgVCL/*TBM | addgene full sequence | sequence record 321532 | Addgene NGS Result
CCACCTAAATTGTAAGCGTTAATATTTTGTTAAAATTCGCGTTAAATTTTTGTTAAATCAGCTCATTTTT
TAACCAATAGGCCGAAATCGGCAAAATCCCTTATAAATCAAAAGAATAGACCGAGATAGGGT
[37 nt withheld, positions 133-169]
AAAGAACGTGGACTCCAACGTCAAAGG
[32 nt withheld, positions 197-228]
GCTGGCTAAGAACTCATCAGCCTCCCCGGTCCATCTACCCACGTACCAATGCACCAATTGGCCACAATGA
CGGCTACTACATGGTGCCATTCCTTCCTCTTTATAGGAATGGAGACTACCTCCTGTCCAACAATGCTCTT
GGATACGAGTACGCCTACCTGTTGGACCCAGGTCATTGCACAACACCAGAAATGCCCTCTGATCTGCAAA
AGACGTGAATATCTGTTCAGACACCCATATCCACTCTGTTCCACACAGGTCAGAGGTTTGTCCAGGAGTT
CTTGACAGAGGTGTAAAAAGTACTCAAAAATTTTACTCAAGTGAAAGTACAAGTACTTAGGGAAAATTTT
ACTCAATTAAAAGTAAAAGTATCTGGCTAGAATCTTACTTGAGTAAAAGTAAAAAAGTACTCCATTAAAA
TTGTACTTGAGTATTAAGGAAGTAAAAGTAAAAGCAAGAAAGAAAACTAGAGATTCTTGTTTAAGCTTTT
AATCTCAAAAAACATTAAATGAAATGCATACAAGGTTTTATCCTGCTTTAGAACTGTTTGTATTTAATTA
TCAAACTATAAGACAGACAATCTAATGCCAGTACACGCTACTCAAAGTTGTAAAACCTCAGATTTAACTT
CAGTAGAAGCTGATTCTCAAAATTGTTAGTGTCAAGCCTAGCTCTTTTGGGGCTGAAAAGCAATCCTGCA
GTGCTGAAAAGCCTCTCACAGGCAGCCGATGCGGGAAGAGGTGTATTAGTCTTGATAGAGAGGCTGCAAA
TAGCAGGAAACGTGAGCAGAGACTCCCTGGTGTCTGAAACACAGGCCAGATGGGCCCTCGAGCAGGAAAC
AGCTATGACCATGATTACGCCAAGCTATCAACTTTGTATAGAAAAGTTGAAAATTCCAGTTTGAAGAAAC
TTTTCAAGACTCACCTTTTCACTGTTGGTCTTAATTTAGGTTGATTATTTTTGTCAATTTAATAATTACA
TTGTATTGTTCATATTTTATTGTCTTATTGTGGTGTTTTTACAGCTTTTTTATTGTTCTGCTTTGTTACT
GTTTGCCTTGTATGCATTGTAGCGCTTTGGGTCTGAGAAAAGCGCACTATAAATAAACTGTATTATTATT
ATTAGGGATGGACATCACGGTGGCGCGATGGGTGGCACAATTACCTCACAGCAAGTAGGTTGCTGTTTAG
AGCCCCGGCTGGATCAGTTGGCAGTTCTGTGTGGAGTTTGCATGTTCTCCCTGTTCAAGTAGGTTTCCTC
CCGGTGCTCTGGTTTCCCCTCACAAGTCCAAAGACATGATGTATAGGTGAATGGGGTAAGCTAAATTGAC
CATAGTGAGTGTGTGTGTGTGTGTGAATGAGAGTGTATAGGTGTTTCCCAGTGTTAGGTTGCAACTGGAA
GGACATCTGCTGTGTAAAACATATGCAGGATAAGTTGGCGGTTCATTCCCCTATGGTGACCCCTGGTTAA
TTAAAGGACTAAGTTGAAAATGAATGAATGAATGAATGATTAGAGATAAACCGATACCACTTTTTTACAA
ACCGATATGAGTACAAGTATAATAGTTTCTGTTACTCGACAATACTGAGTACCGATTCTGATACTTCTTG
GATTTGGTTTCAATGTAATTAATTTGAAAGAAGGTTTTATTTCTTGCCTGTCGCAAGGATGAACACAAAA
ATCTTTACCAGAAGGATATTTTAAGCTAAGAATATACGCACGTTGTTGACAACCCTGTATCGATTACCGA
TTAAACGTGGACATTTAAAGGATAAGTTATGCTTGCGCCATCACAACTTTACACATTACATGATCAAAGA
TCATATTGAATATTCGGTTTATTCGTCAGAAGCCTATAGATTTGTTAAAAGTGTATTTTATAAACGGATG
GTTTATAAAGACTAAGCTATTAATATATCAGACATTCATTAATACATCAAGACATCGATGTCAGGTAGGA
CAACAAATCACATCCATGTAATGAAATCTTGTTGAGTGGTATTGGTGCGTGGTTTCAGCATTTCATGTGC
AATACGAGTAAGAATATTTTAACCAAGTATCGACCCAAAACCTGATACTGGTATCGGTGCATCCCTTATT
ATTATTATTATCAAAAACACACTTGTTTTATTTATGTGGGTGCCAAACAACAAACTATGAAATGCAGCAT
GACACGCCCAAAAAGTGTTCCTTTGAGAACAACTTCATAAATATGTTTCTTATCATTATGCATGAATGGT
GTACTGGGAGAGCTTTGGTATCAGAATTGAGATAAGAGACTTTGGCATTCTAAAGGACAATGACATTATC
ACACTGACAGTCAACAACACTTTATTGCTCTGGAAATCTTATGTCATGGGGCAAAGCTGAGGTTCATTAG
GACAGTACCTTATTTAGAGATGAATGGGAAGGCTGTAGTGGGCTGCTATCAGGGAAGGGTGGTGGTCCTC
GGGGGAACTATGGACTCACAAAAGCACATCTGCTGTAACAAGATCCCCTGTGCAATCTACAAAAGTTACA
AAGAGAAGCATGGTTGGTTAAAAAATAGAATTGACTGGATATGCTGAATGCATTGTTTGTTGTGTGTTAC
ATCACATTAACCACAGATTGGTGCTAAATATTTGCTTATCTTATAAAAACCTGTGTGTTTATAAAGGGGG
GTGTGGATGGATGCTTGGCATTCTTTGAAAAGATGTTGGGGGATGGAAGGAGGAGACCTTATTGATGAGT
ATCCAGTTTGCAGATAACAAGTTTTTAGACATTCATACTATGATGCTGTTTATGTCTGTTTTTTCTCATT
TTTTCTATACACAAACAGCTATAAAACATTCACTTTTATATCTGATGCTGTATATTAAATTTCGTTGTAT
TTATTCTGTTTGCTCTGTTGGGTCATAGCTAGGGCCAGACAGAATCTGCTGACATTTTTTGCTTTTTCTG
CAGAGAATTTTGTAAACAATCTGTGATTTATGCGAGATTTTTTCGGGAGTATCGTAACTAAAAACTTACT
ATATGAAATAAAAAAAAATAATACCTTTTTAACTTTTAATAAATATATACAATGCAAGTCCACCTAGATC
CAATTATTTGGTCGACAAAGCAAGTCTCTCACATAATATATCTTCTAAAAGACAGAAAACATTACTTTCA
GACCATATTGTAATCAAATGAACACTTTCATATTAGTCAATAATATTACGGAAATGTATTTAAAAACTGA
ATAAACATATATTTACACCTTTGTCTTTATTTCTAGAGTGCTTTTACAATGTAGATTGTGTCAAAGCAGC
TTAACTTAGAGGATTAGTATAGTAAATTGAAACTGTGTCAGTCCATTTTTTAAGAGTTTAAGTTCAGTTC
AGTTTAGTTCAGTGTGAGTTAATTTTTACTGCTGAGAGTCCAAACACTAAAGAGCAAATCCAAATACACA
AGTCAATAAATAAACTCAATGATGGGCTAAAGATCTGGGGAAATCTGCAGATTTCTGTGCGCACAGATTC
TGTGTGGGCCTAGTCATTACCTATACTCAACGTTTACTCTGAGAAACTTCCATATTTTAGAGGTAAAATG
CTCAGAATTGTAAAAAGTCTTGTCAAAATACTTGGAATTTGCCAAAAACAAAATAAAAGTCACATCACCT
CATTGTCCTTGGTATCAGCAAGCACTTTTAACACAATCAGCTGTTTTTGTTTATAACTCCCACTGAAGGC
CATGTGCATTACTCCCAAGTTACACAGTAAAAAGTCACATGTAGTTTATCATGATCACTGCTGCTCAAGC
ACAGCTTTATCTGTTATTCAGTGTGGCAATATCTGAAATGTGTGCAAAATATTATTTATTGTAGCTGATC
ACCAACACTTTCAGTGTTTTTTTTTTCTACTTTTAATGAGAATTATGTTCTTAGGATTTATCCTTATAAA
CCTCTTTAAAAAGAAATGTTATGTCTGCATAGACACGACATGAAATTATGAACAGAAAATTTAACTATTT
AAGATCAAGACTTGACATATAACATTTCTAATGAACATTAAACCTGAGGTAGGCCCACTTGCAAAAATGT
AACTGCTATCACTCACTTTATACATCATTGTGTAACTTGTACACACAAAAATAGTGAAGCAATGTGGCAT
GGAATGCAGGTCCCATTCATTCAAAGTTATTAAAGCACTTTCTTAAAGTGCATTACTACTGAGCTAAGAC
CAGCTAGTTGCTCATACAACATACTACAAGTAGTGTCATCCTAATTTGGATAAAAAAAATGTCCATTTTA
TACATGGAAAAGTACTCATTAGATCCCCCATTGTTTGTATTACGGTATTTCGTGAACACAAGAGGTAAAT
GACCTACAGAGCTGCTGTTGTGTTAGATTGAAAACACAACACAGGATCATGGAGGCATCCATCATTATGA
CGCATTCTGCCACTTGTAACTCTGCACAGACTTTTTGAAAAGTTTAATTGAGTCTTGGCGTTGTCGCAGA
AAAATACGAAAAATTCTGTGTTAAAATTTGCAAATAAAAATTCCAGTTTTATAGGAAATCGCCATGGCCT
TGTTCTTTAACCAGTTAAGCTTCCCCTTCTTTCACTCTCAAGTTGCAAGAAGCAAGTGTAGCAATGTGCA
CGCGACAGCCGGGTGTGTGACGCTGGACCAATCAGAGCACAGAGCTCCGAAAGTTTACCTTTTATGGCTA
GAGCCGGGTATGTGCCGTCATATAAAAGAGCGCGCCCAGCTTTTCAGCCTCACTTTGAGCTCCTCCACAC
GCAGCTAGTGCGGAATATCATCTGCTTGTAACCCATTCTCTTAAGTCGACAACCCCCCAAACCCAAGGTG
AGTTGGTTTTACAGTTTTTAAGCGTTTAATTATAGTTTCTATCTATTAATGTTAAGTAAAATGTGTAAAT
GGATAAATATGATTTGATGAAGTCTTTAGACAGTTCATAACGGTCTCTTTGTAGTTATCTACTAGGTTTG
ATTTATAAGTGGTGGTTCTTTTGATAATCTATGTTACATTTAATAAATATTGGCTGTATCTTAACTTTTT
TGTAGCGTTAGTGGATGTGGCAGGTGAGAATGTCGGTAATTTAACGTGACCAGTCGTAGGCACGACATTG
AACATTGAATAGGCCGGTGTGAAATGGGTGTTAAGTCTTAATATAAAGTTGTGTTCTGGCTAATCTCTCT
TTAACAGCCATAAATGTGATTTTTAACTACAGTTTTGAGGGTGCTGGTGAGCATGTTGCACACTTGATGG
ATAGCCGGCATGGGAAGTTCTTTGTGCAGGCAGTGCTGCAGCAGGGTGTGACCTACTTTAGCTAGCCGGC
TAACCAGCTCTCATCTGATGTAACGTAAACCCCATCAATCTAACATCGGCTCATTCGTGCTTTATAAGAT
CGAAGATCTTGTTATTAGTAACGGGTATTGGCATTTAGTTTTAACTTGGTTAATTTTCTTTTTGTTATGT
GTTCTATTTAAATGTAGCCTGCAGCCCCCTCTGTCTTTAATGAAGCTGAAGATTAACGTTAACGTTAGTG
AAGTGTTGTATCCGCTATGAAAGATTTGAATTTTAGAGGTGTGGTCCACTTTAATAACGGCTGCGGAGTT
CTCTGGCTGCACTTCAGCCGCTGTGACTGTCGAAGCAGAGCCCATCAGTTTTTCAGGATCTCGGTGATTT
TTGAGGCTAGACTATGAACTGAACCGACTGAGAGTGACCGTCCAGAAATGCTTTAGTGTGAAGTCTCCGC
TCACGAGGAGTCCGTGGACTGACTGCAGATCTGTGACGCAGTAACACCCGGCGGCAGACACCCGTTGAAA
TGCGGTTGTGTAATTGATCGCAGGCGAGGGTGGAAGAGGATGTGAAACTTCATTTGTGTAAAATTTAGGG
AGTGGTCCTGGTGTGATGAATGTCGAAATCTGTTCCTTTTTACTGAGCCCTACGACTCTGGCTGAGTGCC
ACACCGCCGGCAGCCGCAAAGCGGCTCAAACCATTGCCTTTTATGGTAATAATGAGAGAATGCAGAGGGA
CTTCCTTTGTCTGGCATATCTGAGGCGCGCGCTGTCACTAGCGCCCACCAGCGGTCAGACTGTAGAATGC
AGAGCAAAACAGGAAGTTGACTCCAGATGGTCACATGCTTGCTGAAACGCCTCTCCCTGGCAGCAGTGCA
ATTCTAACAGTTTCCCTTTCTTTTACAGTTCAGCCTCAAGTTTGTACAAAAAAGCAGGCTTGTAAAACGA
CGGCCAGTGAGCGCGCGTAATACGACTCACTATAGGGCGAATTGGGTACCACCATGATGCCCGTCTTCCA
CACGCGCACCATCGAGAGCATCTTGGAGCCCGTGGCTCAGCAGATCTCCCACCTGGTCATCATGCACGAG
GAGGGGGAGGTAGACGGCAAGGCCATCCCGGACCTCACCGCCCCCGTGTCGGCCGTGCAGGCCGCTGTCA
GCAACCTGGTGCGGGTTGGAAAAGAAACTGTGCAGACAACAGAAGACCAGATCTTGAAAAGGGATATGCC
ACCAGCATTCATCAAAGTAGAGAATGCCTGCACCAAGCTCGTTCGAGCAGCCCAGATGCTGCAAGCAGAT
CCTTATTCAGTACCAGCTCGTGACTACCTAATTGATGGATCAAGAGGCATCCTTTCTGGAACATCAGACT
TACTTCTGACATTTGATGAAGCGGAGGTCCGTAAAATCATCCGTGTCTGCAAAGGAATATTGGAATATCT
GACTGTGGCAGAAGTAGTAGAGACTATGGAGGATTTGGTGACATATACAAAGAATCTAGGGCCAGGAATG
ACAAAGATGGCGAAAATGATCGATGAGAGACAACAGGAATTAACTCATCAGGAACATAGGGTTATGCTGG
TGAACTCCATGAATACTGTGAAGGAGCTATTGCCTGTACTTATTTCAGCTATGAAGATCTTTGTAACCAC
AAAAAACACTAAAAGCCAGGGAATAGAAGAGGCCTTGAAAAATCGCAATTTCACAGTAGAGAAAATGAGT
GCTGAGATAAATGAAATAATCCGTGTATTACAACTCACTTCCTGGGATGAAGATGCCTGGGCCAGCAAGG
ACACTGAAGCCATGAAAAGAGCTTTAGCCCTAATAGATTCAAAGATGAACCAGGCAAAAGGCTGGCTGAG
AGATCCAAACGCACCTCCAGGGGATGCTGGTGAGCAAGCAATAAGGCAGATCCTTGATGAAGCTGGAAAA
GCAGGAGAATTGTGTGCAGGCAAAGAACGCAGGGAGATTCTGGGAACATGCAAAACTTTGGGCCAAATGA
CTGATCAACTTGCTGATCTCCGAGCTAGAGGACAGGGTGCTACACCGATGGCAATGCAGAAGGCACAGCA
GGTGTCACAAGGCCTGGATTTGCTCACTGCAAAAGTGGAGAATGCAGCCCGGAAATTGGAGGCCATGACA
AACTCTAAGCAGGCTATTGCAAAGAAGATTGATGCTGCTCAGAACTGGCTTGCGGATCCCAACGGCGGAA
GTGAAGGAGAAGAACACATTCGAGGAATTATGTCTGAAGCAAGGAAAGTTGCAGAATTGTGTGAGGAGCC
TAAAGAAAGAGATGATATCCTTCGCTCCTTGGGGGAAATCTCTGCTCTGACAGCTAAGCTGTCAGATCTG
CGACGACATGGGAAAGTAGACTCTCCTGAGGCCCGTGCATTGGCCAAGCAAATAGCTACATCACTTCAGA
ACTTACAGTCCAAAACAAACAGAGCTGTAGCAAATACTAGGCCAGTTAAAGCTGCTGTCCATTTGGAGGG
CAAGATTGAGCAAGCCCAGAGGTGGATAGATAATCCTACAGTTGATGATCGGGGAGTAGGCCAGGCAGCA
ATTCGGGGTTTGGTTGCAGAAGGTCGTCGTCTAGCCAATGTCATGATGGGACCTTATCGTCAGGACCTGC
TTGCCAAATGTGACCGTGTAGACCAGCTGGCTGCTCAGCTTGCTGACCTTGCAGCAAGAGGGGAAGGAGA
GTCTCCTCAGGCTAGGGCAATTGCTGCTCAGCTTCAGGACTCCCTGAAGGATCTCAAAGCACGGATGCAA
GAAGCAATGACCCAGGAGGTGTCTGATGTTTTCAGTGACACTACAACCCCTATTAAGTTGTTAGCAGTAG
CAGCCACTGCTCCTTCTGATACTCCCAATAGAGAAGAGGTGTTTGAAGAAAGAGCAGCAAATTTTGAAAA
CCATGCTGCTAGACTGGGAGCAACAGCAGAAAAAGCAGCTGCAGTTGGAACTGCTAATAAAACTACTGTG
GAAGGCATTCAGGCAACAGTCAAATCTGCAAGGGAGCTTACACCACAGGTAGTATCGGCTGCTCGAATCC
TCCTGAGAAATCCTGGAAATCAAGCTGCTTATGAGCATTTTGAGACAATGAAAAACCAATGGATTGATAA
TGTAGAAAAGATGACAGGGCTGGTGGATGAGGCCATCGATACCAAGTCTCTGTTGGATGCATCAGAAGAG
GCTATTAAGAAGGATCTTGATAAATGCAAAGTTGCAATGGCCAATATGCAACCTCAGATGCTGGTAGCTG
GAGCCACCAGCATTGCTAGACGAGCGAACCGCATCCTGCTTGTGGCAAAACGGGAGGTTGAAAATTCAGA
AGACCCTAAATTCAGGGAGGCTGTTAAAGCAGCTTCTGATGAGCTGAGCAAAACCATATCACCGATGGTA
ATGGATGCTAAAGCTGTAGCAGGAAATATCTCTGATCCTGGTTTGCAGAAGAGTTTCTTGGATTCTGGAT
ACAGGATTCTGGGAGCTGTGGCCAAAGTCAGAGAAGCCTTTCAGCCTCAGGAGCCAGACTTTCCCCCTCC
TCCTCCTGACCTAGAGCATCTCCATCTGACTGATGAGCTTGCTCCTCCAAAACCACCACTTCCAGAAGGT
GAGGTTCCCCCACCCAGACCACCACCCCCTGAAGAAAAAGATGAGGAGTTCCCAGAGCAGAAAGCAGGAG
AAGCTATTAATCAGCCCATGATGATGGCTGCTAGGCAGTTGCATGACGAGGCTCGGAAATGGTCTAGCAA
GGGTAACGACATCATTGCTGCTGCTAAACGAATGGCGCTGCTCATGGCTGAGATGTCACGCCTGGTGCGA
GGAGGCAGCGGAAACAAGCGTGCCCTCATCCAGTGTGCAAAAGATATTGCTAAGGCATCGGATGAAGTCA
CTCGATTGGCCAAAGAGGTGGCCAAGCAATGTACTGATAAACGCATTAGAACAAACCTCTTACAGGTCTG
TGAGCGAATCCCAACCATCAGCACGCAGCTCAAAATTCTTTCCACAGTGAAAGCTACCATGCTGGGCAGG
ACTAACATCAGCGATGAAGAATCAGAACAGGCAACTGAGATGTTGGTTCATAACGCCCAGAACCTCATGC
AGTCTGTGAAGGAAACTGTGAGAGAAGCTGAAGCAGCATCCATTAAGATAAGAACAGATGCCGGATTCAC
TCTGCGCTGGGTCAGAAAGACCCCATGGTATCAGTAGGAATTCCTGCAGCCCGGGGGATCCACTAGTTCT
AGAGCGGCCGCCACCGCGGTGGAGCTCCAGCTTTTGTTCCCTTTAGTGAGGGTTAATTGCGCGCTTGGCG
TAATCATGGTCATAGCACCCAGCTTTCTTGTACAAAGTGGCCGCCCCTCTCCCTCCCCCCCCCCTAACGT
TACTGGCCGAAGCCGCTTGGAATAAGGCCGGTGTGCGTTTGTCTATATGTTATTTTCCACCATATTGCCG
TCTTTTGGCAATGTGAGGGCCCGGAAACCTGGCCCTGTCTTCTTGACGAGCATTCCTAGGGGTCTTTCCC
CTCTCGCCAAAGGAATGCAAGGTCTGTTGAATGTCGTGAAGGAAGCAGTTCCTCTGGAAGCTTCTTGAAG
ACAAACAACGTCTGTAGCGACCCTTTGCAGGCAGCGGAACCCCCCACCTGGCGACAGGTGCCTCTGCGGC
CAAAAGCCACGTGTATAAGATACACCTGCAAAGGCGGCACAACCCCAGTGCCACGTTGTGAGTTGGATAG
TTGTGGAAAGAGTCAAATGGCTCTCCTCAAGCGTATTCAACAAGGGGCTGAAGGATGCCCAGAAGGTACC
CCATTGTATGGGATCTGATCTGGGGCCTCGGTACACATGCTTTACATGTGTTTAGTCGAGGTTAAAAAAA
CGTCTAGGCCCCCCGAACCACGGGGACGTGGTTTTCCTTTGAAAAACACGATGATAATATGGCCACAACC
ATGGCTCCAAAGAAGAAGCGTAAGGTAAATCGATCGAATTCAAGGCCTCTCGAGCCTCTAGAAGGTGGCG
GAATGGTGAGCAAGGGCGAGGAGCTGTTCACCGGGGTGGTGCCCATCCTGGTCGAGCTGGACGGCGACGT
AAACGGCCACAAGTTCAGCGTGTCCGGCGAGGGCGAGGGCGATGCCACCTACGGCAAGCTGACCCTGAAG
TTCATCTGCACCACCGGCAAGCTGCCCGTGCCCTGGCCCACCCTCGTGACCACCCTGACCTACGGCGTGC
AGTGCTTCAGCCGCTACCCCGACCACATGAAGCAGCACGACTTCTTCAAGTCCGCCATGCCCGAAGGCTA
CGTCCAGGAGCGCACCATCTTCTTCAAGGACGACGGCAACTACAAGACCCGCGCCGAGGTGAAGTTCGAG
GGCGACACCCTGGTGAACCGCATCGAGCTGAAGGGCATCGACTTCAAGGAGGACGGCAACATCCTGGGGC
ACAAGCTGGAGTACAACTACAACAGCCACAACGTCTATATCATGGCCGACAAGCAGAAGAACGGCATCAA
GGTGAACTTCAAGATCCGCCACAACATCGAGGACGGCAGCGTGCAGCTCGCCGACCACTACCAGCAGAAC
ACCCCCATCGGCGACGGCCCCGTGCTGCTGCCCGACAACCACTACCTGAGCACCCAGTCCGCCCTGAGCA
AAGACCCCAACGAGAAGCGCGATCACATGGTCCTGCTGGAGTTCGTGACCGCCGCCGGGATCACTCTCGG
CATGGACGAGCTGTACAAGTAACTGCAGCCCTATAGTGAGTCGTATTACGTAGATCCAGACATGATAAGA
TACATTGATGAGTTTGGACAAACCACAACTAGAATGCAGTGAAAAAAATGCTTTATTTGTGAAATTTGTG
ATGCTATTGCTTTATTTGTAACCATTATAAGCTGCAATAAACAAGTTAACAACAACAATTGCATTCATTT
TATGTTTCAGGTTCAGGGGGAGGTGTGGGAGGTTTTTTCCAACTTTATTATACATAGTTGATAATTCACT
GGCCGTCGTTTTACGGTACCATCGATGATGATCCAGACATGATAAGATACATTGATGAGTTTGGACAAAC
CACAACTAGAATGCAGTGAAAAAAATGCTTTATTTGTGAAATTTGTGATGCTATTGCTTTATTTGTAACC
ATTATAAGCTGCAATAAACAAGTTAACAACAACAATTGCATTCATTTTATGTTTCAGGTTCAGGGGGAGG
TGTGGGAGGTTTTTTAAAGCAAGTAAAACCTCTACAAATGTGGTATGGCTGATTATGATCCTCTAGATCA
GATCTGCGAAGATACGGCCACGGGTGCTCTTGATCCTGTGGCTGATTTTGGACTGTGCTGCTCGCAGCTG
CTGATGAATCACATACTTCCTCCATTTTCTTCCACTGATTGACTGTTATAATTTCCCTAATTTCCAGGTC
AAGGTGCTGTGCATTGTGGTAATAGATGTGACATGACGTCACTTCCAAAGGACCAATGAACATGTCTGAC
CAATTTCATATAATGTGAAAACGATTTTCATAGGCAGAATAAATAACATTTAAATTAAACTGGGCATCAG
CGCAATTCAATTGGTTTGGTAATAGCAAGGGAAAATAGAATGAAGTGATCTCCAAAAAATAAGTACTTTT
TGACTGTAAATAAAATTGTAAGGAGTAAAAAGTACTTTTTTTTCTAAAAAAATGTAATTAAGTAAAAGTA
AAAGTATTGATTTTTAATTGTACTCAAGTAAAGTAAAAATCCCCAAAAATAATACTTAAGTACAGTAATC
AAGTAAAATTACTCAAGTACTTTACACCTCTGGTTCTTGACCCCCTACCTTCAGCAAGCCCAGCAGATCC
ACTAGTTCTAGAGCGGCCGCCACCGCGGTGGAGCTCCAGCTTTTGTTCCCTTTAGTGAGGGTTAATTGCG
CGCTTGGCGTAATCATGGTCATAGCTGTTTCCTGTGTGAAATTGTTATCCGCTCACAATTCCACACAACA
TACGAGCCGGAAGCATAAAGTGTAAAGCCTGGGGTGCCTAATGAGTGAGCTAACTCACATTAATTGCGTT
GCGCTCACTGCCCGCTTTCCAGTCGGGAAACCTGTCGTGCCAGCTGCATTAATGAATCGGCCAACGCGCG
GGGAGAGGCGGTTTGCGTATTGGGCGCTCTTCCGCTTCCTCGCTCACTGACTCGCTGCGCTCGGTCGTTC
GGCTGCGGCGAGCGGTATCAGCTCACTCAAAGGCGGTAATACGGTTATCCACAGAATCAGGGGATAACGC
AGGAAAGAACATGTGAGCAAAAGGCCAGCAAAAGGCCAGGAACCGTAAAAAGGCCGCGTTGCTGGCGTTT
TTCCATAGGCTCCGCCCCCCTGACGAGCATCACAAAAATCGACGCTCAAGTCAGAGGTGGCGAAACCCGA
CAGGACTATAAAGATACCAGGCGTTTCCCCCTGGAAGCTCCCTCGTGCGCTCTCCTGTTCCGACCCTGCC
GCTTACCGGATACCTGTCCGCCTTTCTCCCTTCGGGAAGCGTGGCGCTTTCTCATAGCTCACGCTGTAGG
TATCTCAGTTCGGTGTAGGTCGTTCGCTCCAAGCTGGGCTGTGTGCACGAACCCCCCGTTCAGCCCGACC
GCTGCGCCTTATCCGGTAACTATCGTCTTGAGTCCAACCCGGTAAGACACGACTTATCGCCACTGGCAGC
AGCCACTGGTAACAGGATTAGCAGAGCGAGGTATGTAGGCGGTGCTACAGAGTTCTTGAAGTGGTGGCCT
AACTACGGCTACACTAGAAGAACAGTATTTGGTATCTGCGCTCTGCTGAAGCCAGTTACCTTCGGAAAAA
GAGTTGGTAGCTCTTGATCCGGCAAACAAACCACCGCTGGTAGCGGTGGTTTTTTTGTTTGCAAGCAGCA
GATTACGCGCAGAAAAAAAGGATCTCAAGAAGATCCTTTGATCTTTTCTACGGGGTCTGACGCTCAGTGG
AACGAAAACTCACGTTAAGGCATTTTGGTCATGAGATTATCAAAAAGGATCTTCACCTAGATCCTTTTAA
ATTAAAAATGAAGTTTTAAATCAATCTAAAGTATATATGAGTAAACTTGGTCTGACAGTTACCAATGCTT
AATCAGTGAGGCACCTATCTCAGCGATCTGTCTATTTCGTTCATCCATAGTTGCCTGACTCCCCGTCGTG
TAGATAACTACGATACGGGAGGGCTTACCATCTGGCCCCAGTGCTGCAATGATACCGCGAGACCCACGCT
CACCGGCTCCAGATTTATCAGCAATAAACCAGCCAGCCGGAAGGGCCGAGCGCAGAAGTGGTCCTGCAAC
TTTATCCGCCTCCATCCAGTCTATTAATTGTTGCCGGGAAGCTAGAGTAAGTAGTTCGCCAGTTAATAGT
TTGCGCAACGTTGTTGCCATTGCTACAGGCATCGTGGTGTCACGCTCGTCGTTTGGTATGGCTTCATTCA
GCTCCGGTTCCCAACGATCAAGGCGAGTTACATGATCCCCCATGTTGTGCAAAAAAGCGGTTAGCTCCTT
CGGTCCTCCGATCGTTGTCAGAAGTAAGTTGGCCGCAGTGTTATCACTCATGGTTATGGCAGCACTGCAT
AATTCTCTTACTGTCATGCCATCCGTAAGATGCTTTTCTGTGACTGGTGAGTACTCAACCAAGTCATTCT
GAGAATAGTGTATGCGGCGACCGAGTTGCTCTTGCCCGGCGTCAATACGGGATAATACCGCGCCACATAG
CAGAACTTTAAAAGTGCTCATCATTGGAAAACGTTCTTCGGGGCGAAAACTCTCAAGGATCTTACCGCTG
TTGAGATCCAGTTCGATGTAACCCACTCGTGCACCCAACTGATCTTCAGCATCTTTTACTTTCACCAGCG
TTTCTGGGTGAGCAAAAACAGGAAGGCAAAATGCCGCAAAAAAGGGAATAAGGGCGACACGGAAATGTTG
AATACTCATACTCTTCCTTTTTCAATATTATTGAAGCATTTATCAGGGTTATTGTCTCATGAGCGGATAC
ATATTTGAATGTATTTAGAAAAATAAACAAATAGGGGTTCCGCGCACATTTCCCCGAAAAGTG
Features (pLannotate 1.2.2; 26 found; start..end, strand, type, name):
      7..228     -  rep_origin     M13 ori (fragment) (sequence partly withheld): M13 bacteriophage origin of replication; arrow indicates direction of (+) strand synthesis
    228..515     +  CDS            tyr (fragment) (sequence partly withheld): TYRO_ORYLA - Also known as tyro. Experimental evidence at transcript level: Swiss-Prot protein existence level 2. This is a copper-containing oxidase that functions in the formation of pigments such as melanins and other polyphenolic compounds. From Oryzias latipes (Japanese rice fish) (Japanese killifish).
   1097..1117    +  protein_bind   attB4: mutant version of attB; core recombination site for the Gateway® BP reaction BP Clonase™
   6425..6445    +  protein_bind   attB1: mutant version of attB; core recombination site for the Gateway® BP reaction BP Clonase™
   6448..6468    -  CDS            lacZα (fragment): LacZα fragment of β-galactosidase; lacZ fragment
   6476..6494    +  promoter       T7 promoter: promoter for bacteriophage T7 RNA polymerase
   6515..9712    +  CDS            Vcl: VINC_MOUSE - Experimental evidence at protein level: Swiss-Prot protein existence level 1. Actin filament (F-actin)-binding protein involved in cell- matrix adhesion and cell-cell adhesion. Regulates cell-surface E- cadherin expression and potentiates mechanosensing by the E-cadherin complex. May also play important roles in cell morphology and locomotion (By similarity). From Mus musculus (Mouse).
   9716..9775    -  misc_feature   MCS (fragment): pBluescript multiple cloning site
   9788..9806    -  promoter       T3 promoter: promoter for bacteriophage T3 RNA polymerase
   9838..9858    -  protein_bind   attB2: mutant version of attB; core recombination site for the Gateway® BP reaction BP Clonase™
   9862..10448   +  misc_feature   IRES2: internal ribosome entry site (IRES) of the encephalomyocarditis virus (EMCV)
  10521..11240   +  CDS            EGFP: the original enhanced GFP (Yang et al., 1996) mammalian codon-optimized
  11248..11266   -  promoter       T7 promoter: promoter for bacteriophage T7 RNA polymerase
  11271..11405   -  polyA_signal   SV40 poly(A) signal: SV40 polyadenylation signal
  11492..11512   +  CDS            lacZα (fragment): LacZα fragment of β-galactosidase; lacZ fragment
  11528..11662   -  polyA_signal   SV40 poly(A) signal: SV40 polyadenylation signal
  11685..11768   -  CDS            large T antigen (fragment): large T antigen from SV40 (simian virus 40)
  12334..12374   -  misc_feature   MCS (fragment): pBluescript multiple cloning site
  12387..12405   -  promoter       T3 promoter: promoter for bacteriophage T3 RNA polymerase
  12448..12470   -  protein_bind   lac operator (fragment): The lac repressor binds to the lac operator to inhibit transcription in E. coli. This inhibition can be relieved by adding lactose or isopropyl-β-D-thiogalactopyranoside (IPTG). lac repressor encoded by lacI
  12474..12504   -  promoter       lac promoter: promoter for the E. coli lac operon
  12519..12540   -  protein_bind   CAP binding site: CAP binding activates transcription in the presence of cAMP. E. coli catabolite activator protein
  12553..12645   -  CDS            lacI (fragment): lac repressor; lacI; The lac repressor binds to the lac operator to inhibit transcription in E. coli. This inhibition can be relieved by adding lactose or isopropyl-β-D-thiogalactopyranoside (IPTG).
  12828..13416   -  rep_origin     ori: high-copy-number ColE1/pMB1/pBR322/pUC origin of replication
  13587..14447   -  CDS            AmpR: β-lactamase; bla; confers resistance to ampicillin, carbenicillin, and related antibiotics
  14448..14552   -  promoter       AmpR promoter: bla
