[The description below was written by a language model from this plasmid's Addgene catalogue record and pLannotate feature annotations shown in this document.]
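Description:
Tol2-GgVCL/*TBM is a roughly 14.6 kb eukaryotic expression plasmid assembled by multisite Gateway LR recombination from Tol2kit components: a 5' entry clone carrying a β-actin promoter, a middle entry clone carrying the vinculin insert, a 3' entry clone carrying IRES-nls-GFP, and the destination vector pDestTol2pA2. It is propagated in E. coli through a high-copy ColE1/pUC-type origin and selected with ampicillin (AmpR, with its own bla promoter). A fragment of an M13/f1 origin and lac promoter/operator remnants come from the pBluescript-type backbone. The Tol2 transposon arms of the destination vector are not annotated as such. However, a short hit to medaka tyrosinase at one end is consistent with Tol2-derived sequence, since that element was originally found in the medaka tyrosinase locus.

The payload lies between recombined att sites. The unannotated stretch of about 5.3 kb between attB4 and attB1 corresponds to the position of the β-actin promoter, whose species origin is not given in the record. It is followed by the chicken (Gallus gallus) vinculin coding sequence of about 3.2 kb. The automated annotation labels this sequence by homology to mouse Vcl. The insert carries a Gly454-to-Val substitution that disrupts tankyrase-binding motif II, and it derives from a wild-type chicken vinculin bacterial expression clone. After attB2, an EMCV IRES drives translation of EGFP from the same transcript, which ends at SV40 polyadenylation signals. Vinculin is therefore untagged, and green fluorescence marks the transfected cells.

Although the kit was designed for zebrafish transgenesis, this construct is intended for transient transfection of mammalian cells. It is used alongside a matching wild-type version to test the role of the vinculin tankyrase-binding motif in epithelial cells. The depositor and sequencing-derived records differ by only a few bases and share the same feature layout.
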