Addgene plasmid #162790: Tol2-GgVCL/*TBM
Purpose: MUTATED_transfection of mammalian cells with Vcl mutated in Tankyrase Binding Motif -II (TBM-II) under a β-actin promoter, with IRES-GFP allowing identification of transfected cells
Depositing lab: Laura Lafon-Hughes. Publication: First evidences suggesting a role of a tankyrase-binding motif (TBM) of vinculin (VCL) in epithelial cells. Vilchez-Larrea, S, Valsecchi W, Fernández-Villamil S, and Lafon Hughes L. PeerJ.
Backbone
  Vector backbone: destination vector pDestTol2pA2(#394)
  Total vector size (bp): 14567
  Modifications to backbone: The LR reaction involved the use of Gateway LR Clonase II Plus Enzyme Mix (Invitrogen 12538-120) to fuse 4 plasmids from Tol2kit into a single final vector: the 5’entry plasmid with a β-actin promoter called p5E-actin (#299), the middle entry plasmid with the VCL insert pME-VCL (wt or mut), the 3’entry plasmid p3E-IRES-nls-GFP (#391) and the destination vector.
  Vector type: Mammalian Expression, Bacterial Expression
Growth in bacteria
  Bacterial resistance: Ampicillin, 100 μg/mL
  Growth temperature: 37°C
  Growth strain: NEB Stable
  Growth instructions: NEBC3019I
  Copy number: Unknown
Gene/Insert
  Gene/Insert name: Mutated Gallus gallus vinculin (G454V) (alt name: VCL)
  Species: G. gallus (chicken)
  Insert size (bp): 3204
  Mutation: changed Gly 454 to Val
  Entrez Gene: VCL (a.k.a. VINC1)
  Promoter: beta actin
  Tag / fusion protein: IRES-GFP
  Cloning method: Gateway Cloning
  Sequencing primers: 5′ Fwd (KpnI-Kozak-chVCL): 5->3 : ATATggtaccACCATGatgcccgtcttc (28 nt); 3′ RV (EcoRI-STOP-ch VCL): 5->3: AGCTgaattcctaCTGATACCATGGGGTC (29 nt)
Resource information
  A portion of this plasmid was derived from a plasmid made by: pET15b/GVcl 1-1066 (Addgene #46171) bearing wt VCL. We mutated it and then transfered it to an aukaryotic expression plasmid
Terms and licenses: Academic/Nonprofit Terms; Industry Terms: Not Available to Industry
Depositor comments: The incorporation of GgVCL and GgVCL/*TBM in a eukaryotic transient expression vector was done according to the following steps: 1) amplification of VCL sequence with Phusion-HF DNA pol and primers with a Kozac initiation sequence or RBS and side restriction enzyme sites (KpnI -FW and EcoRI –rev; ch-VCL custom primers); 2) extension with Taq DNA pol to generate A-ends; 3) Ligation to the T-ended vector TOPO TA #450640 through the topo cloning reaction and dilution in TE (Invitrogen 8019005?); 4) transformation of DH5α (C2987I) and selection with kanamycin and IPTG/Xgal (EU 0012-D); 5) Minipreps (740588.250) from presumed 3 TOPO-WT and 3 TOPO-MUT colonies, DNA quantification and diagnostic digestions with AccI, EcoRI or KpnI; 6) electrophoresis of abundant EcoRI + KpnI digestion products and band cutting; 7) purification of VCL sequence from gel and of EcoRI + KpnI digested and alkaline phosphatase (#EF0651) -treated pME-MCS (#237) with Macherey-Nagel #740609.250 kit; 8) DNA quantification; 9) ligation of each VCL sequence to pME-MCS plasmid using Ligase T4 (NEB MO202T); 10) transformation of DH5α (NEB C2987I) with the respective ligation reactions; minipreps (740588.250) to obtain pME-VCL, DNA quantification and diagnostic digestions with AccI , (KpnI-HF + EcoRI-HF) and BamHI-HF; 11) Tol2 kit LR reaction (Kwan et al 2007, DOI: 10.1002/dvdy.21343,) . Although the kit is originally aimed at zebrafish, it had already been assayed in mammalian cells. The LR reaction involved the use of Gateway LR Clonase II Plus Enzyme Mix (Invitrogen 12538-120) to fuse 4 plasmids in one: the 5’entry plasmid with a β-actin promoter called p5E-actin (#299), the middle entry plasmid with the VCL insert pME-VCL (wt or mut), the 3’entry plasmid p3E-IRES-nls-GFP (#391) and the destination vector pDestTol2pA2 (#394). The expected LR reaction product is a 14,5 KB eukaryotic expression vector which can be amplified in bacteria. NEB C3019I bacteria were transformed with the LR reaction product. Three ampicillin-resistant clear colonies of each (β-actin- wt or mutVCLIRES nclGFP) were chosen and amplified. Minipreps, DNA quantification and diagnostic digestions with (KpnI+AccI) and Pvu-IIHF were carried. Finally, 200 mL of liquid culture were used to prepare MIDIPREPS (XXX). About 180 μg good quality DNA of each (Tol2-GgVCL or Tol2- GgVCL/*TBM) expression vectors were obtained and checked by digestion with restriction enzymes.
How to cite: Tol2-GgVCL/*TBM was a gift from Laura Lafon-Hughes (Addgene plasmid # 162790 ; http://n2t.net/addgene:162790 ; RRID:Addgene_162790)
